Addgene plasmid #197426: pSpCas9(BB)-2A-GFP_MAPRE1-KI-gRNA#3
Purpose: π-element knock-in into exon 5 of MAPRE1
Depositing lab: Torsten Wittmann. Depositing organization: University of California, San Francisco (UCSF). Publication: Growth cone advance requires EB1 as revealed by genomic replacement with a light-sensitive variant. Dema A, Charafeddine R, Rahgozar S, van Haren J, Wittmann T. Elife. 2023 Jan 30;12:e84143. doi: 10.7554/eLife.84143. PubMed 36715499.
Backbone
  Vector backbone: pSpCas9(BB)-2A-GFP (Addgene #48138)
  Backbone manufacturer: Feng Zhang Lab
  Backbone size w/o insert (bp): 9288
  Total vector size (bp): 9291
  Vector type: Mammalian Expression
Growth in bacteria
  Bacterial resistance: Ampicillin, 100 μg/mL
  Growth temperature: 37°C
  Growth strain: DH5alpha
  Copy number: High Copy
Gene/Insert
  Gene/Insert name: MAPRE1 gRNA #3 (targets Exon 5) for π-element knock-in (alt name: EB1)
  Species: H. sapiens (human)
  GenBank ID: NM_012325.2
  Entrez Gene: MAPRE1 (a.k.a. EB1)
Terms and licenses: Academic/Nonprofit Terms; Industry Terms: Not Available to Industry
Depositor comments: Please visit https://www.biorxiv.org/content/10.1101/2022.09.22.509085v1 for bioRxiv preprint.
How to cite: pSpCas9(BB)-2A-GFP_MAPRE1-KI-gRNA#3 was a gift from Torsten Wittmann (Addgene plasmid # 197426 ; http://n2t.net/addgene:197426 ; RRID:Addgene_197426)
