[The description below was written by a language model from this plasmid's Addgene catalogue record and pLannotate feature annotations shown in this document.]
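Description:
pSpCas9(BB)-2A-GFP_MAPRE1-KI-gRNA#3 is an all-in-one mammalian CRISPR/Cas9 expression plasmid built on the pSpCas9(BB)-2A-GFP backbone, carrying a guide RNA against exon 5 of human MAPRE1, the gene encoding the microtubule plus-end protein EB1. It is propagated in E. coli as a high-copy plasmid through a ColE1/pUC-type origin and selected with ampicillin via the β-lactamase gene. An f1 phage origin is also present. The annotation additionally finds a single AAV2 ITR and short bom and rop fragments, which appear to be backbone remnants; with only one ITR annotated, nothing in the record suggests the plasmid is meant for AAV packaging.

Two expression units sit in tandem. A human U6 RNA polymerase III promoter drives the guide, whose short MAPRE1-specific spacer lies in the gap between the promoter and the S. pyogenes gRNA scaffold, consistent with the near-identical backbone and total sizes. Downstream, a CMV enhancer, chicken β-actin promoter and hybrid intron drive S. pyogenes Cas9 (annotated as contiguous N- and C-terminal portions that together make up the full-length coding sequence) fused to a nucleoplasmin nuclear localization signal. This is followed by EGFP, which per the backbone name is linked through a 2A peptide (not separately annotated), and a bGH polyadenylation signal. Co-translated EGFP marks transfected cells, allowing Cas9-expressing cells to be identified or sorted.

The stated purpose is knock-in of a "π-element" into MAPRE1 exon 5, in work replacing endogenous EB1 with a light-sensitive variant. The plasmid supplies only the nuclease and guide, so the repair template would have to come from a separate construct not described here.
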