Features (pLannotate 1.2.2; 19 found; start..end, strand, type, name):
      1..241     +  promoter       U6 promoter: RNA polymerase III promoter for human U6 snRNA
    271..346     +  misc_RNA       gRNA scaffold: guide RNA scaffold for the Streptococcus pyogenes CRISPR/Cas9 system
    353..396     +  misc_RNA       gRNA scaffold (fragment): guide RNA scaffold for the Streptococcus pyogenes CRISPR/Cas9 system
    443..728     +  enhancer       CMV enhancer: human cytomegalovirus immediate early enhancer; contains an 18-bp deletion relative to the standard CMV enhancer
    730..1007    +  promoter       chicken β-actin promoter: No description available
   1008..1235    +  intron         hybrid intron: hybrid between chicken β-actin (CBA) and minute virus of mice (MMV) introns (Gray et al., 2011)
   1373..2974    +  CDS            Cas9(N): N-terminal portion of Streptococcus pyogenes Cas9 (Zetsche et al., 2015)
   2975..5473    +  CDS            Cas9(C): C-terminal portion of Streptococcus pyogenes Cas9 (Zetsche et al., 2015)
   5474..5521    +  CDS            nucleoplasmin NLS: bipartite nuclear localization signal from nucleoplasmin
   5591..6304    +  CDS            EGFP: EGFP is a basic (constitutively fluorescent) green fluorescent protein published in 1996, derived from Aequorea victoria. It is reported to be a rapidly-maturing weak dimer with moderate acid sensitivity.
   6338..6449    +  polyA_signal   bGH poly(A) signal: bovine growth hormone polyadenylation signal
   6554..6694    +  repeat_region  AAV2 ITR: inverted terminal repeat of adeno-associated virus serotype 2 inverted
   6699..6750    -  misc_feature   bom (fragment): basis of mobility region from pBR322
   6769..7224    +  rep_origin     f1 ori (sequence partly withheld): f1 bacteriophage origin of replication; arrow indicates direction of (+) strand synthesis
   7225..7274    -  misc_feature   bom (fragment): basis of mobility region from pBR322
   7376..7411    -  CDS            rop (fragment): Rop protein, which maintains plasmids at low copy number; rop
   7506..7610    +  promoter       AmpR promoter: bla
   7611..8471    +  CDS            AmpR: β-lactamase; bla; confers resistance to ampicillin, carbenicillin, and related antibiotics
   8642..9230    +  rep_origin     ori: high-copy-number ColE1/pMB1/pBR322/pUC origin of replication
>Addgene plasmid #197426 | pSpCas9(BB)-2A-GFP_MAPRE1-KI-gRNA#3 | addgene full sequence | sequence record 388079 | Addgene NGS Result
GAGGGCCTATTTCCCATGATTCCTTCATATTTGCATATACGATACAAGGCTGTTAGAGAGATAATTGGAA
TTAATTTGACTGTAAACACAAAGATATTAGTACAAAATACGTGACGTAGAAAGTAATAATTTCTTGGGTA
GTTTGCAGTTTTAAAATTATGTTTTAAAATGGACTATCATATGCTTACCGTAACTTGAAAGTATTTCGAT
TTCTTGGCTTTATATATCTTGTGGAAAGGACGAAACACCGGGTGTGGTGCGAAAGAACCCGTTTTAGAGC
TAGAAATAGCAAGTTAAAATAAGGCTAGTCCGTTATCAACTTGAAAAAGTGGCACCGAGTCGGTGCTTTT
TTGTTTTAGAGCTAGAAATAGCAAGTTAAAATAAGGCTAGTCCGTTTTTAGCGCGTGCGCCAATTCTGCA
GACAAATGGCTCTAGAGGTACCCGTTACATAACTTACGGTAAATGGCCCGCCTGGCTGACCGCCCAACGA
CCCCCGCCCATTGACGTCAATAGTAACGCCAATAGGGACTTTCCATTGACGTCAATGGGTGGAGTATTTA
CGGTAAACTGCCCACTTGGCAGTACATCAAGTGTATCATATGCCAAGTACGCCCCCTATTGACGTCAATG
ACGGTAAATGGCCCGCCTGGCATTGTGCCCAGTACATGACCTTATGGGACTTTCCTACTTGGCAGTACAT
CTACGTATTAGTCATCGCTATTACCATGGTCGAGGTGAGCCCCACGTTCTGCTTCACTCTCCCCATCTCC
CCCCCCTCCCCACCCCCAATTTTGTATTTATTTATTTTTTAATTATTTTGTGCAGCGATGGGGGCGGGGG
GGGGGGGGGGGCGCGCGCCAGGSGGGGSGGGGSGGGGSGRGGGGSGGGGSGGGGSGAGGCGGAGAGGTGC
GGCGGCAGCCAATCAGAGCGGCGCGCTCCGAAAGTTTCCTTTTATGGCGAGGCGGCGGCGGCGGCGGCCC
TATAAAAAGCGAAGCGCGCGGCGGGCGGGAGTCGCTGCGCGCTGCCTTCGCCCCGTGCCCCGCTCCGCCG
CCGCCTCGCGCCGCCCGCCCCGGCTCTGACTGACCGCGTTACTCCCACAGGTGAGCGGGCGGGACGGCCC
TTCTCCTCCGGGCTGTAATTAGCTGAGCAAGAGGTAAGGGTTTAAGGGATGGTTGGTTGGTGGGGTATTA
ATGTTTAATTACCTGGAGCACCTGCCTGAAATCACTTTTTTTCAGGTTGGACCGGTGCCACCATGGACTA
TAAGGACCACGACGGAGACTACAAGGATCATGATATTGATTACAAAGACGATGACGATAAGATGGCCCCA
AAGAAGAAGCGGAAGGTCGGTATCCACGGAGTCCCAGCAGCCGACAAGAAGTACAGCATCGGCCTGGACA
TCGGCACCAACTCTGTGGGCTGGGCCGTGATCACCGACGAGTACAAGGTGCCCAGCAAGAAATTCAAGGT
GCTGGGCAACACCGACCGGCACAGCATCAAGAAGAACCTGATCGGAGCCCTGCTGTTCGACAGCGGCGAA
ACAGCCGAGGCCACCCGGCTGAAGAGAACCGCCAGAAGAAGATACACCAGACGGAAGAACCGGATCTGCT
ATCTGCAAGAGATCTTCAGCAACGAGATGGCCAAGGTGGACGACAGCTTCTTCCACAGACTGGAAGAGTC
CTTCCTGGTGGAAGAGGATAAGAAGCACGAGCGGCACCCCATCTTCGGCAACATCGTGGACGAGGTGGCC
TACCACGAGAAGTACCCCACCATCTACCACCTGAGAAAGAAACTGGTGGACAGCACCGACAAGGCCGACC
TGCGGCTGATCTATCTGGCCCTGGCCCACATGATCAAGTTCCGGGGCCACTTCCTGATCGAGGGCGACCT
GAACCCCGACAACAGCGACGTGGACAAGCTGTTCATCCAGCTGGTGCAGACCTACAACCAGCTGTTCGAG
GAAAACCCCATCAACGCCAGCGGCGTGGACGCCAAGGCCATCCTGTCTGCCAGACTGAGCAAGAGCAGAC
GGCTGGAAAATCTGATCGCCCAGCTGCCCGGCGAGAAGAAGAATGGCCTGTTCGGAAACCTGATTGCCCT
GAGCCTGGGCCTGACCCCCAACTTCAAGAGCAACTTCGACCTGGCCGAGGATGCCAAACTGCAGCTGAGC
AAGGACACCTACGACGACGACCTGGACAACCTGCTGGCCCAGATCGGCGACCAGTACGCCGACCTGTTTC
TGGCCGCCAAGAACCTGTCCGACGCCATCCTGCTGAGCGACATCCTGAGAGTGAACACCGAGATCACCAA
GGCCCCCCTGAGCGCCTCTATGATCAAGAGATACGACGAGCACCACCAGGACCTGACCCTGCTGAAAGCT
CTCGTGCGGCAGCAGCTGCCTGAGAAGTACAAAGAGATTTTCTTCGACCAGAGCAAGAACGGCTACGCCG
GCTACATTGACGGCGGAGCCAGCCAGGAAGAGTTCTACAAGTTCATCAAGCCCATCCTGGAAAAGATGGA
CGGCACCGAGGAACTGCTCGTGAAGCTGAACAGAGAGGACCTGCTGCGGAAGCAGCGGACCTTCGACAAC
GGCAGCATCCCCCACCAGATCCACCTGGGAGAGCTGCACGCCATTCTGCGGCGGCAGGAAGATTTTTACC
CATTCCTGAAGGACAACCGGGAAAAGATCGAGAAGATCCTGACCTTCCGCATCCCCTACTACGTGGGCCC
TCTGGCCAGGGGAAACAGCAGATTCGCCTGGATGACCAGAAAGAGCGAGGAAACCATCACCCCCTGGAAC
TTCGAGGAAGTGGTGGACAAGGGCGCTTCCGCCCAGAGCTTCATCGAGCGGATGACCAACTTCGATAAGA
ACCTGCCCAACGAGAAGGTGCTGCCCAAGCACAGCCTGCTGTACGAGTACTTCACCGTGTATAACGAGCT
GACCAAAGTGAAATACGTGACCGAGGGAATGAGAAAGCCCGCCTTCCTGAGCGGCGAGCAGAAAAAGGCC
ATCGTGGACCTGCTGTTCAAGACCAACCGGAAAGTGACCGTGAAGCAGCTGAAAGAGGACTACTTCAAGA
AAATCGAGTGCTTCGACTCCGTGGAAATCTCCGGCGTGGAAGATCGGTTCAACGCCTCCCTGGGCACATA
CCACGATCTGCTGAAAATTATCAAGGACAAGGACTTCCTGGACAATGAGGAAAACGAGGACATTCTGGAA
GATATCGTGCTGACCCTGACACTGTTTGAGGACAGAGAGATGATCGAGGAACGGCTGAAAACCTATGCCC
ACCTGTTCGACGACAAAGTGATGAAGCAGCTGAAGCGGCGGAGATACACCGGCTGGGGCAGGCTGAGCCG
GAAGCTGATCAACGGCATCCGGGACAAGCAGTCCGGCAAGACAATCCTGGATTTCCTGAAGTCCGACGGC
TTCGCCAACAGAAACTTCATGCAGCTGATCCACGACGACAGCCTGACCTTTAAAGAGGACATCCAGAAAG
CCCAGGTGTCCGGCCAGGGCGATAGCCTGCACGAGCACATTGCCAATCTGGCCGGCAGCCCCGCCATTAA
GAAGGGCATCCTGCAGACAGTGAAGGTGGTGGACGAGCTCGTGAAAGTGATGGGCCGGCACAAGCCCGAG
AACATCGTGATCGAAATGGCCAGAGAGAACCAGACCACCCAGAAGGGACAGAAGAACAGCCGCGAGAGAA
TGAAGCGGATCGAAGAGGGCATCAAAGAGCTGGGCAGCCAGATCCTGAAAGAACACCCCGTGGAAAACAC
CCAGCTGCAGAACGAGAAGCTGTACCTGTACTACCTGCAGAATGGGCGGGATATGTACGTGGACCAGGAA
CTGGACATCAACCGGCTGTCCGACTACGATGTGGACCATATCGTGCCTCAGAGCTTTCTGAAGGACGACT
CCATCGACAACAAGGTGCTGACCAGAAGCGACAAGAACCGGGGCAAGAGCGACAACGTGCCCTCCGAAGA
GGTCGTGAAGAAGATGAAGAACTACTGGCGGCAGCTGCTGAACGCCAAGCTGATTACCCAGAGAAAGTTC
GACAATCTGACCAAGGCCGAGAGAGGCGGCCTGAGCGAACTGGATAAGGCCGGCTTCATCAAGAGACAGC
TGGTGGAAACCCGGCAGATCACAAAGCACGTGGCACAGATCCTGGACTCCCGGATGAACACTAAGTACGA
CGAGAATGACAAGCTGATCCGGGAAGTGAAAGTGATCACCCTGAAGTCCAAGCTGGTGTCCGATTTCCGG
AAGGATTTCCAGTTTTACAAAGTGCGCGAGATCAACAACTACCACCACGCCCACGACGCCTACCTGAACG
CCGTCGTGGGAACCGCCCTGATCAAAAAGTACCCTAAGCTGGAAAGCGAGTTCGTGTACGGCGACTACAA
GGTGTACGACGTGCGGAAGATGATCGCCAAGAGCGAGCAGGAAATCGGCAAGGCTACCGCCAAGTACTTC
TTCTACAGCAACATCATGAACTTTTTCAAGACCGAGATTACCCTGGCCAACGGCGAGATCCGGAAGCGGC
CTCTGATCGAGACAAACGGCGAAACCGGGGAGATCGTGTGGGATAAGGGCCGGGATTTTGCCACCGTGCG
GAAAGTGCTGAGCATGCCCCAAGTGAATATCGTGAAAAAGACCGAGGTGCAGACAGGCGGCTTCAGCAAA
GAGTCTATCCTGCCCAAGAGGAACAGCGATAAGCTGATCGCCAGAAAGAAGGACTGGGACCCTAAGAAGT
ACGGCGGCTTCGACAGCCCCACCGTGGCCTATTCTGTGCTGGTGGTGGCCAAAGTGGAAAAGGGCAAGTC
CAAGAAACTGAAGAGTGTGAAAGAGCTGCTGGGGATCACCATCATGGAAAGAAGCAGCTTCGAGAAGAAT
CCCATCGACTTTCTGGAAGCCAAGGGCTACAAAGAAGTGAAAAAGGACCTGATCATCAAGCTGCCTAAGT
ACTCCCTGTTCGAGCTGGAAAACGGCCGGAAGAGAATGCTGGCCTCTGCCGGCGAACTGCAGAAGGGAAA
CGAACTGGCCCTGCCCTCCAAATATGTGAACTTCCTGTACCTGGCCAGCCACTATGAGAAGCTGAAGGGC
TCCCCCGAGGATAATGAGCAGAAACAGCTGTTTGTGGAACAGCACAAGCACTACCTGGACGAGATCATCG
AGCAGATCAGCGAGTTCTCCAAGAGAGTGATCCTGGCCGACGCTAATCTGGACAAAGTGCTGTCCGCCTA
CAACAAGCACCGGGATAAGCCCATCAGAGAGCAGGCCGAGAATATCATCCACCTGTTTACCCTGACCAAT
CTGGGAGCCCCTGCCGCCTTCAAGTACTTTGACACCACCATCGACCGGAAGAGGTACACCAGCACCAAAG
AGGTGCTGGACGCCACCCTGATCCACCAGAGCATCACCGGCCTGTACGAGACACGGATCGACCTGTCTCA
GCTGGGAGGCGACAAAAGGCCGGCGGCCACGAAAAAGGCCGGCCAGGCAAAAAAGAAAAAGGAATTCGGC
AGTGGAGAGGGCAGAGGAAGTCTGCTAACATGCGGTGACGTCGAGGAGAATCCTGGCCCAGTGAGCAAGG
GCGAGGAGCTGTTCACCGGGGTGGTGCCCATCCTGGTCGAGCTGGACGGCGACGTAAACGGCCACAAGTT
CAGCGTGTCCGGCGAGGGCGAGGGCGATGCCACCTACGGCAAGCTGACCCTGAAGTTCATCTGCACCACC
GGCAAGCTGCCCGTGCCCTGGCCCACCCTCGTGACCACCCTGACCTACGGCGTGCAGTGCTTCAGCCGCT
ACCCCGACCACATGAAGCAGCACGACTTCTTCAAGTCCGCCATGCCCGAAGGCTACGTCCAGGAGCGCAC
CATCTTCTTCAAGGACGACGGCAACTACAAGACCCGCGCCGAGGTGAAGTTCGAGGGCGACACCCTGGTG
AACCGCATCGAGCTGAAGGGCATCGACTTCAAGGAGGACGGCAACATCCTGGGGCACAAGCTGGAGTACA
ACTACAACAGCCACAACGTCTATATCATGGCCGACAAGCAGAAGAACGGCATCAAGGTGAACTTCAAGAT
CCGCCACAACATCGAGGACGGCAGCGTGCAGCTCGCCGACCACTACCAGCAGAACACCCCCATCGGCGAC
GGCCCCGTGCTGCTGCCCGACAACCACTACCTGAGCACCCAGTCCGCCCTGAGCAAAGACCCCAACGAGA
AGCGCGATCACATGGTCCTGCTGGAGTTCGTGACCGCCGCCGGGATCACTCTCGGCATGGACGAGCTGTA
CAAGGAATTCTAACTAGAGCTCGCTGATCAGCCTCGACTGTGCCTTCTAGTTGCCAGCCATCTGTTGTTT
GCCCCTCCCCCGTGCCTTCCTTGACCCTGGAAGGTGCCACTCCCACTGTCCTTTCCTAATAAAATGAGGA
AATTGCATCGCATTGTCTGAGTAGGTGTCATTCTATTCTGGGGGGTGGGGTGGGGCAGGACAGCAAGGGG
GAGGATTGGGAAGAGAATAGCAGGCATGCTGGGGAGCGGCCGCAGGAACCCCTAGTGATGGAGTTGGCCA
CTCCCTCTCTGCGCGCTCGCTCGCTCACTGAGGCCGGGCGACCAAAGGTCGCCCGACGCCCGGGCTTTGC
CCGGGCGGCCTCAGTGAGCGAGCGAGCGCGCAGCTGCCTGCAGGGGCGCCTGATGCGGTATTTTCTCCTT
ACGCATCTGTGCGGTATTTCACACCGCATA
[95 nt withheld, positions 6751-6845]
T
[46 nt withheld, positions 6847-6892]
C
[141 nt withheld, positions 6894-7034]
CCTTTGACGTTGGAGTCCACGTTCTTT
[37 nt withheld, positions 7062-7098]
ACTCTATCTCGGGCTATTCTTTTGATTTATAAGGGATTTTGCCGATTTCGGTCTATTGGTTAAAAAATGA
GCTGATTTAACAAAAATTTAACGCGAATTTTAACAAAATATTAACGTTTACAATTTTATGGTGCACTCTC
AGTACAATCTGCTCTGATGCCGCATAGTTAAGCCAGCCCCGACACCCGCCAACACCCGCTGACGCGCCCT
GACGGGCTTGTCTGCTCCCGGCATCCGCTTACAGACAAGCTGTGACCGTCTCCGGGAGCTGCATGTGTCA
GAGGTTTTCACCGTCATCACCGAAACGCGCGAGACGAAAGGGCCTCGTGATACGCCTATTTTTATAGGTT
AATGTCATGATAATAATGGTTTCTTAGACGTCAGGTGGCACTTTTCGGGGAAATGTGCGCGGAACCCCTA
TTTGTTTATTTTTCTAAATACATTCAAATATGTATCCGCTCATGAGACAATAACCCTGATAAATGCTTCA
ATAATATTGAAAAAGGAAGAGTATGAGTATTCAACATTTCCGTGTCGCCCTTATTCCCTTTTTTGCGGCA
TTTTGCCTTCCTGTTTTTGCTCACCCAGAAACGCTGGTGAAAGTAAAAGATGCTGAAGATCAGTTGGGTG
CACGAGTGGGTTACATCGAACTGGATCTCAACAGCGGTAAGATCCTTGAGAGTTTTCGCCCCGAAGAACG
TTTTCCAATGATGAGCACTTTTAAAGTTCTGCTATGTGGCGCGGTATTATCCCGTATTGACGCCGGGCAA
GAGCAACTCGGTCGCCGCATACACTATTCTCAGAATGACTTGGTTGAGTACTCACCAGTCACAGAAAAGC
ATCTTACGGATGGCATGACAGTAAGAGAATTATGCAGTGCTGCCATAACCATGAGTGATAACACTGCGGC
CAACTTACTTCTGACAACGATCGGAGGACCGAAGGAGCTAACCGCTTTTTTGCACAACATGGGGGATCAT
GTAACTCGCCTTGATCGTTGGGAACCGGAGCTGAATGAAGCCATACCAAACGACGAGCGTGACACCACGA
TGCCTGTAGCAATGGCAACAACGTTGCGCAAACTATTAACTGGCGAACTACTTACTCTAGCTTCCCGGCA
ACAATTAATAGACTGGATGGAGGCGGATAAAGTTGCAGGACCACTTCTGCGCTCGGCCCTTCCGGCTGGC
TGGTTTATTGCTGATAAATCTGGAGCCGGTGAGCGTGGAAGCCGCGGTATCATTGCAGCACTGGGGCCAG
ATGGTAAGCCCTCCCGTATCGTAGTTATCTACACGACGGGGAGTCAGGCAACTATGGATGAACGAAATAG
ACAGATCGCTGAGATAGGTGCCTCACTGATTAAGCATTGGTAACTGTCAGACCAAGTTTACTCATATATA
CTTTAGATTGATTTAAAACTTCATTTTTAATTTAAAAGGATCTAGGTGAAGATCCTTTTTGATAATCTCA
TGACCAAAATCCCTTAACGTGAGTTTTCGTTCCACTGAGCGTCAGACCCCGTAGAAAAGATCAAAGGATC
TTCTTGAGATCCTTTTTTTCTGCGCGTAATCTGCTGCTTGCAAACAAAAAAACCACCGCTACCAGCGGTG
GTTTGTTTGCCGGATCAAGAGCTACCAACTCTTTTTCCGAAGGTAACTGGCTTCAGCAGAGCGCAGATAC
CAAATACTGTTCTTCTAGTGTAGCCGTAGTTAGGCCACCACTTCAAGAACTCTGTAGCACCGCCTACATA
CCTCGCTCTGCTAATCCTGTTACCAGTGGCTGCTGCCAGTGGCGATAAGTCGTGTCTTACCGGGTTGGAC
TCAAGACGATAGTTACCGGATAAGGCGCAGCGGTCGGGCTGAACGGGGGGTTCGTGCACACAGCCCAGCT
TGGAGCGAACGACCTACACCGAACTGAGATACCTACAGCGTGAGCTATGAGAAAGCGCCACGCTTCCCGA
AGGGAGAAAGGCGGACAGGTATCCGGTAAGCGGCAGGGTCGGAACAGGAGAGCGCACGAGGGAGCTTCCA
GGGGGAAACGCCTGGTATCTTTATAGTCCTGTCGGGTTTCGCCACCTCTGACTTGAGCGTCGATTTTTGT
GATGCTCGTCAGGGGGGCGGAGCCTATGGAAAAACGCCAGCAACGCGGCCTTTTTACGGTTCCTGGCCTT
TTGCTGGCCTTTTGCTCACATGT
